>Addgene plasmid #229372 | pXTK135 [Linker_SynTer-L10_PartType8-0] | addgene full sequence | sequence record 464854 | Addgene NGS Result
TTGAGATCCTTTTTTTCTGCGCGTAATCTGCTGCTTGCAAACAAAAAAACCACCGCTACCAGCGGTGGTT
TGTTTGCCGGATCAAGAGCTACCAACTCTTTTTCCGAAGGTAACTGGCTTCAGCAGAGCGCAGATACCAA
ATACTGTTCTTCTAGTGTAGCCGTAGTTAGGCCACCACTTCAAGAACTCTGTAGCACCGCCTACATACCT
CGCTCTGCTAATCCTGTTACCAGTGGCTGCTGCCAGTGGCGATAAGTCGTGTCTTACCGGGTTGGACTCA
AGACGATAGTTACCGGATAAGGCGCAGCGGTCGGGCTGAACGGGGGGTTCGTGCACACAGCCCAGCTTGG
AGCGAACGACCTACACCGAACTGAGATACCTACAGCGTGAGCTATGAGAAAGCGCCACGCTTCCCGAAGG
GAGAAAGGCGGACAGGTATCCGGTAAGCGGCAGGGTCGGAACAGGAGAGCGCACGAGGGAGCTTCCAGGG
GGAAACGCCTGGTATCTTTATAGTCCTGTCGGGTTTCGCCACCTCTGACTTGAGCGTCGATTTTTGTGAT
GCTCGTCAGGGGGGCGGAGCCTATGGAAAAACGCCAGCAACGCGAGTCGGTCTCTGCTGCATATGCCCAC
TAAGAGTTTGTAGAAACGCAAAAAGGCCATCCGTCAGGATGGCCTTCTGCTTAATTTGATGGTTATCAGA
AGAGTGTAAGCGGGTTGACTACCGATGAGACCAGAGTAGCCCGCCTAATGAGCGGGCTTTTTTTTAATTC
CCCTATTTGTTTATTTTTCTAAATACATTCAAATATGTATCCGCTCATGAGACAATAACCCTGATAAATG
CTTCAATAATATTGAAAAAGGAAGAGTATGAGCATTCAGCATTTTCGTGTGGCGCTGATTCCGTTTTTTG
CGGCGTTTTGCCTGCCGGTGTTTGCGCATCCGGAAACCCTGGTGAAAGTGAAAGATGCGGAAGATCAACT
GGGTGCGCGCGTGGGCTATATTGAACTGGATCTGAACAGCGGCAAAATTCTGGAATCTTTTCGTCCGGAA
GAACGTTTTCCGATGATGAGCACCTTTAAAGTGCTGCTGTGCGGTGCGGTTCTGAGCCGTGTGGATGCGG
GCCAGGAACAACTGGGCCGTCGTATTCATTATAGCCAGAACGATCTGGTGGAATATAGCCCGGTGACCGA
AAAACATCTGACCGATGGCATGACCGTGCGTGAACTGTGCAGCGCGGCGATTACCATGAGCGATAACACC
GCGGCGAACCTGCTGCTGACGACCATTGGCGGTCCGAAAGAACTGACCGCGTTTCTGCATAACATGGGCG
ATCATGTGACCCGTCTGGATCGTTGGGAACCGGAACTGAACGAAGCGATTCCGAACGATGAACGTGATAC
CACCATGCCGGCAGCAATGGCGACCACCCTGCGTAAACTGCTGACGGGTGAGCTGCTGACCCTGGCAAGC
CGCCAGCAACTGATTGATTGGATGGAAGCGGATAAAGTGGCGGGTCCGCTGCTGCGTAGCGCGCTGCCGG
CTGGCTGGTTTATTGCGGATAAAAGCGGTGCGGGCGAACGTGGCAGCCGTGGCATTATTGCGGCGCTGGG
CCCGGATGGTAAACCGAGCCGTATTGTGGTGATTTATACCACCGGCAGCCAGGCGACGATGGATGAACGT
AACCGTCAGATTGCGGAAATTGGCGCGAGCCTGATTAAACATTGGTAAACCGATACAATTAAAGGCTCCT
TTTGGAGCCTTTTTTTTTGGACGACCCTTGTCAGATCAAAGGATCTTC
Features (pLannotate 1.2.2; 5 found; start..end, strand, type, name):
      1..589     +  rep_origin     ori: high-copy-number ColE1/pMB1/pBR322/pUC origin of replication
    651..678     -  terminator     rrnB T2 terminator: transcription terminator T2 from the E. coli rrnB gene
    776..867     +  promoter       AmpR promoter: bla
    868..1725    +  CDS            bla: BLAT_ECOLX - Experimental evidence at protein level: Swiss-Prot protein existence level 1. TEM-type are the most prevalent beta-lactamases in enterobacteria; they hydrolyze the beta-lactam bond in susceptible beta-lactam antibiotics, thus conferring resistance to penicillins and cephalosporins. TEM-3 and TEM-4 are capable of hydrolyzing cefotaxime and ceftazidime. TEM-5 is capable of hydrolyzing ceftazidime. TEM-6 is capable of hydrolyzing ceftazidime and aztreonam. TEM-8/CAZ-2, TEM- 16/CAZ-7 and TEM-24/CAZ-6 are markedly active against ceftazidime. IRT- 4 shows resistance to beta-lactamase in
   1732..1771    +  terminator     fd terminator: central terminator from bacteriophage fd (Otsuka and Kunisawa, 1982)
