[The description below was written by a language model from this plasmid's Addgene catalogue record and pLannotate feature annotations shown in this document.]
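Description:
pXTK135 is a small (about 1.8 kb) part plasmid from the XanthoMoClo toolkit, a Golden Gate modular cloning system developed for genetic work in the bacterial genera Xanthobacter and Roseixanthobacter. It is built on the pXTK backbone, is catalogued as a bacterial expression vector, and is maintained in E. coli under ampicillin selection. The feature table shows a minimal architecture: a ColE1/pMB1-family origin of replication and a TEM-type beta-lactamase gene (bla) driven by its own AmpR promoter. The annotation software labels the origin as a high-copy pUC-type element, whereas the catalogue entry lists the plasmid as low copy. The record does not resolve this discrepancy.

The payload is a synthetic element named SynTer-L10 Linker, designated as a "Part Type 8-0" component. The name suggests a linker that incorporates a synthetic terminator and bridges the last and first part positions of an assembly, but the record does not describe its function or composition in detail. The insert itself is not annotated as a distinct feature. The only other annotated elements are two short transcription terminators, an rrnB T2 terminator between the origin and the bla cassette and a bacteriophage fd terminator just downstream of bla. These may belong to the part or may insulate the backbone, and the table does not say which. The Type IIS restriction sites used to release the part are likewise not listed, and the cloning sites are recorded as unknown. No promoter, coding sequence or reporter is carried beyond the resistance marker, so the plasmid acts purely as a storage and donor vector, supplying this linker module for hierarchical Golden Gate assembly of larger XanthoMoClo constructs.
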