Addgene plasmid #229372: pXTK135 [Linker_SynTer-L10_PartType8-0]
Purpose: XanthoMoClo Golden Gate Part Plasmid for cloning, contains Linker_SynTer-L10_PartType8-0
Depositing lab: Michael Springer. Depositing organization: Harvard Medical School. Publication: XanthoMoClo horizontal line A Robust Modular Cloning Genetic Toolkit for the Genera Xanthobacter and Roseixanthobacter. Soltysiak MPM, Ory ALH, Lee AD, Christophersen CE, Jalihal AP, Springer M. ACS Synth Biol. 2025 Apr 18;14(4):1173-1190. doi: 10.1021/acssynbio.4c00806. Epub 2025 Mar 13. PubMed 40080684.
Backbone
  Vector backbone: pXTK
  Vector type: Bacterial Expression
Growth in bacteria
  Bacterial resistance: Ampicillin, 100 μg/mL
  Growth temperature: 37°C
  Growth strain: DH5alpha
  Copy number: Low Copy
Gene/Insert
  Gene/Insert name: SynTer-L10 Linker (alt name: Linker_SynTer-L10_PartType8-0)
  Species: Synthetic
  Cloning method: Restriction Enzyme; 5′ cloning site unknown (unknown if destroyed)
Terms and licenses: Academic/Nonprofit Terms; Industry Terms: Not Available to Industry
How to cite: pXTK135 [Linker_SynTer-L10_PartType8-0] was a gift from Michael Springer (Addgene plasmid # 229372 ; http://n2t.net/addgene:229372 ; RRID:Addgene_229372)
